Addgene plasmid #92230: pBEST-p70a-UTR1-NTerm 6xHis-zmADH V86TAG-T500
Purpose: Expression of zmADH mutant V86TAG for ncAA incoporation using the p70a promoter and UTR1
Depositing lab: Lital Alfonta. Depositing organization: Ben-Gurion University. Publication: Tuning of Recombinant Protein Expression in Escherichia coli by Manipulating Transcription, Translation Initiation Rates, and Incorporation of Noncanonical Amino Acids. Schlesinger O, Chemla Y, Heltberg M, Ozer E, Marshall R, Noireaux V, Jensen MH, Alfonta L. ACS Synth Biol. 2017 Mar 9. doi: 10.1021/acssynbio.7b00019. PubMed 28230975.
Backbone
  Vector backbone: pBEST
  Backbone manufacturer: Promega
  Backbone size w/o insert (bp): 2524
  Total vector size (bp): 3736
  Vector type: Bacterial Expression, Synthetic Biology ; Cell Free Protein Synthesis (CFPS)
Growth in bacteria
  Bacterial resistance: Ampicillin, 100 μg/mL
  Growth temperature: 37°C
  Growth strain: DH5alpha
  Copy number: High Copy
Gene/Insert
  Gene/Insert name: NTerm 6xHis Tagged zmADH (alt name: Zymomonas mobilis Alcohol dehydrogenase B (adhB))
  Species: zymomonas mobilis
  Insert size (bp): 1212
  Mutation: Residue V86 mutated into TAG (Amber) stop codon for ncAA incorporation
  GenBank ID: JX962698.1
  Promoter: p70a
  Tag / fusion protein: 6xHis (N terminal on insert)
  Cloning method: Restriction Enzyme; 5′ cloning site NcoI (not destroyed); 3′ cloning site XhoI (not destroyed)
  Sequencing primers: 5′ GTGAAGACTATCGCACCATCAG; 3′ GATAAAGAAGACAGTCATAAGTGC
Terms and licenses: Academic/Nonprofit Terms; Industry Terms: Not Available to Industry
How to cite: pBEST-p70a-UTR1-NTerm 6xHis-zmADH V86TAG-T500 was a gift from Lital Alfonta (Addgene plasmid # 92230 ; http://n2t.net/addgene:92230 ; RRID:Addgene_92230)
