[The description below was written by a language model from this plasmid's Addgene catalogue record and pLannotate feature annotations shown in this document.]
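Description:
pBEST-p70a-UTR1-NTerm 6xHis-zmADH V86TAG-T500 is a small (about 3.7 kb) bacterial expression plasmid built on the pBEST backbone. It is intended for use in Escherichia coli and in E. coli-based cell-free protein synthesis systems. It replicates from a high-copy ColE1/pUC-type origin and is selected with ampicillin through a β-lactamase gene driven by its native bla promoter. The feature table also shows a short tetracycline-resistance fragment downstream of the insert, which appears to be a non-functional backbone remnant.

The payload is the Zymomonas mobilis alcohol dehydrogenase gene adhB (zmADH), cloned between NcoI and XhoI sites. It carries an N-terminal 6xHis tag, and the annotation also detects a thrombin cleavage site between the tag and the enzyme. Transcription is driven by the p70a promoter. This promoter is not annotated as such, but the phage lambda-derived sequence spanning the plasmid origin just upstream of the cassette, which the software matched to the O gene, sits where the promoter would be expected. Translation initiation relies on UTR1, which corresponds to the annotated strong ribosome binding site from bacteriophage T7 gene 10. The name indicates a T500 terminator after the coding sequence, although the feature table does not annotate it.

The codon for valine 86 has been replaced by an amber (TAG) stop codon. Full-length, His-tagged enzyme is therefore made only when a suppressor tRNA and matching orthogonal aminoacyl-tRNA synthetase are supplied separately to insert a noncanonical amino acid at that position; otherwise translation terminates early. The construct belongs to work examining how transcription strength, translation initiation rate and noncanonical amino acid incorporation together tune recombinant protein expression.
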