Features (pLannotate 1.2.2; 9 found; start..end, strand, type, name):
    303..325     +  RBS            RBS: efficient ribosome binding site from bacteriophage T7 gene 10 (Olins and Rangwala, 1989)
    344..360     +  CDS            capTEV™ (fragment): composite tag for in vivo biotinylation, TEV protease cleavage, and 6xHis tagging
    371..388     +  CDS            thrombin site: thrombin recognition and cleavage site
    392..1540    +  CDS            adhB: ADH2_ZYMMO - Experimental evidence at protein level: Swiss-Prot protein existence level 1. From Zymomonas mobilis subsp. mobilis (strain ATCC 31821 / ZM4 / CP4).
   1580..1711    +  CDS            TcR (fragment): tetracycline efflux protein; tet; confers resistance to tetracycline
   1891..2479    -  rep_origin     ori: high-copy-number ColE1/pMB1/pBR322/pUC origin of replication
   2650..3510    -  CDS            AmpR: β-lactamase; bla; confers resistance to ampicillin, carbenicillin, and related antibiotics
   3511..3615    -  promoter       AmpR promoter: bla
   3717..274     +  CDS            O (fragment) (across the origin): VRPO_LAMBD - Protein inferred from homology: Swiss-Prot protein existence level 3. Necessary for the bidirectional replication of DNA. It interacts with the ori (origin of replication) region of the genome during the initiation of replication. From Escherichia phage lambda (Bacteriophage lambda).
>Addgene plasmid #92230 | pBEST-p70a-UTR1-NTerm 6xHis-zmADH V86TAG-T500 | depositor full sequence | sequence record 177874 | pBEST-p70a-UTR1-NTerm 6xHis-zmADH V86TAG-T500 sequence 3736 bps
CCAGCCAGAAAACGACCTTTCTGTGGTGAAACCGGATGCTGCAATTCAGAGCGGCAGCAAGTGGGGGACA
GCAGAAGACCTGACCGCCGCAGAGTGGATGTTTGACATGGTGAAGACTATCGCACCATCAGCCAGAAAAC
CGAATTTTGCTGGGTGGGCTAACGATATCCGCCTGATGCGTGAACGTGACGGACGTAACCACCGCGACAT
GTGTGTGCTGTTCCGCTGGGCATGCTGAGCTAACACCGTGCGTGTTGACAATTTTACCTCTGGCGGTGAT
AATGGTTGCAGCTAGCAATAATTTTGTTTAACTTTAAGAAGGAGATATACCATGGGCAGCAGCCATCATC
ATCATCATCACAGCAGCGGCCTGGTGCCGCGCGGCAGCCATATGGCTTCTTCAACTTTTTATATTCCTTT
CGTCAACGAAATGGGCGAAGGTTCGCTTGAAAAAGCAATCAAGGATCTTAACGGCAGCGGCTTTAAAAAT
GCCCTGATCGTTTCTGATGCTTTCATGAACAAATCCGGTGTTGTGAAGCAGGTTGCTGACCTGTTGAAAA
CACAGGGTATTAATTCTGCTGTTTATGATGGCGTTATGCCGAACCCGACTGTTACCGCAGTTCTGGAAGG
CCTTAAGATCCTGAAGGATAACAATTCAGACTTCGTCATCTCCCTCGGTGGTGGTTCTCCCCATGACTGC
GCCAAAGCCATCGCTCTGGTCGCAACCAATGGTGGTGAAGTCAAAGACTACGAAGGTATCGACAAATCTA
AGAAACCTGCCCTGCCTTTGATGTCAATCAACACGACGGCTGGTACGGCTTCTGAAATGACGCGTTTCTG
CATCATCACTGATGAAGTCCGTCACGTTAAGATGGCCATTGTTGACCGTCACGTTACCCCGATGGTTTCC
GTCAACGATCCTCTGTTGATGGTTGGTATGCCAAAAGGCCTGACCGCCGCCACCGGTATGGATGCTCTGA
CCCACGCATTTGAAGCTTATTCTTCAACGGCAGCTACTCCGATCACCGATGCTTGCGCTTTGAAAGCAGC
TTCCATGATCGCTAAGAATCTGAAGACCGCTTGCGACAACGGTAAGGATATGCCAGCTCGTGAAGCTATG
GCTTATGCCCAATTCCTCGCTGGTATGGCCTTCAACAACGCTTCGCTTGGTTATGTCCATGCTATGGCTC
ACCAGTTGGGCGGTTACTACAACCTGCCGCATGGTGTCTGCAACGCTGTTCTGCTTCCGCATGTTCTGGC
TTATAACGCCTCTGTCGTTGCTGGTCGTCTGAAAGACGTTGGTGTTGCTATGGGTCTCGATATCGCCAAT
CTCGGCGATAAAGAAGGCGCAGAAGCCACCATTCAGGCTGTTCGCGATCTGGCTGCTTCCATTGGTATTC
CAGCAAATCTGACCGAGCTGGGTGCTAAGAAAGAAGATGTGCCGCTTCTTGCTGACCACGCTCTGAAAGA
TGCTTGTGCTCTGACCAACCCGCGTCAGGGTGATCAGAAAGAAGTTGAAGAACTCTTCCTGAGCGCTTTC
TAACTCGAGCAAAGCCCGCCGAAAGGCGGGCTTTTCTGTGTCGACCGATGCCCTTGAGAGCCTTCAACCC
AGTCAGCTCCTTCCGGTGGGCGCGGGGCATGACTATCGTCGCCGCACTTATGACTGTCTTCTTTATCATG
CAACTCGTAGGACAGGTGCCGGCAGCGCTCTTCCGCTTCCTCGCTCACTGACTCGCTGCGCTCGGTCGTT
CGGCTGCGGCGAGCGGTATCAGCTCACTCAAAGGCGGTAATACGGTTATCCACAGAATCAGGGGATAACG
CAGGAAAGAACATGTGAGCAAAAGGCCAGCAAAAGGCCAGGAACCGTAAAAAGGCCGCGTTGCTGGCGTT
TTTCCATAGGCTCCGCCCCCCTGACGAGCATCACAAAAATCGACGCTCAAGTCAGAGGTGGCGAAACCCG
ACAGGACTATAAAGATACCAGGCGTTTCCCCCTGGAAGCTCCCTCGTGCGCTCTCCTGTTCCGACCCTGC
CGCTTACCGGATACCTGTCCGCCTTTCTCCCTTCGGGAAGCGTGGCGCTTTCTCAATGCTCACGCTGTAG
GTATCTCAGTTCGGTGTAGGTCGTTCGCTCCAAGCTGGGCTGTGTGCACGAACCCCCCGTTCAGCCCGAC
CGCTGCGCCTTATCCGGTAACTATCGTCTTGAGTCCAACCCGGTAAGACACGACTTATCGCCACTGGCAG
CAGCCACTGGTAACAGGATTAGCAGAGCGAGGTATGTAGGCGGTGCTACAGAGTTCTTGAAGTGGTGGCC
TAACTACGGCTACACTAGAAGGACAGTATTTGGTATCTGCGCTCTGCTGAAGCCAGTTACCTTCGGAAAA
AGAGTTGGTAGCTCTTGATCCGGCAAACAAACCACCGCTGGTAGCGGTGGTTTTTTTGTTTGCAAGCAGC
AGATTACGCGCAGAAAAAAAGGATCTCAAGAAGATCCTTTGATCTTTTCTACGGGGTCTGACGCTCAGTG
GAACGAAAACTCACGTTAAGGGATTTTGGTCATGAGATTATCAAAAAGGATCTTCACCTAGATCCTTTTA
AATTAAAAATGAAGTTTTAAATCAATCTAAAGTATATATGAGTAAACTTGGTCTGACAGTTACCAATGCT
TAATCAGTGAGGCACCTATCTCAGCGATCTGTCTATTTCGTTCATCCATAGTTGCCTGACTCCCCGTCGT
GTAGATAACTACGATACGGGAGGGCTTACCATCTGGCCCCAGTGCTGCAATGATACCGCGAGACCCACGC
TCACCGGCTCCAGATTTATCAGCAATAAACCAGCCAGCCGGAAGGGCCGAGCGCAGAAGTGGTCCTGCAA
CTTTATCCGCCTCCATCCAGTCTATTAATTGTTGCCGGGAAGCTAGAGTAAGTAGTTCGCCAGTTAATAG
TTTGCGCAACGTTGTTGCCATTGCTACAGGCATCGTGGTGTCACGCTCGTCGTTTGGTATGGCTTCATTC
AGCTCCGGTTCCCAACGATCAAGGCGAGTTACATGATCCCCCATGTTGTGCAAAAAAGCGGTTAGCTCCT
TCGGTCCTCCGATCGTTGTCAGAAGTAAGTTGGCCGCAGTGTTATCACTCATGGTTATGGCAGCACTGCA
TAATTCTCTTACTGTCATGCCATCCGTAAGATGCTTTTCTGTGACTGGTGAGTACTCAACCAAGTCATTC
TGAGAATAGTGTATGCGGCGACCGAGTTGCTCTTGCCCGGCGTCAATACGGGATAATACCGCGCCACATA
GCAGAACTTTAAAAGTGCTCATCATTGGAAAACGTTCTTCGGGGCGAAAACTCTCAAGGATCTTACCGCT
GTTGAGATCCAGTTCGATGTAACCCACTCGTGCACCCAACTGATCTTCAGCATCTTTTACTTTCACCAGC
GTTTCTGGGTGAGCAAAAACAGGAAGGCAAAATGCCGCAAAAAAGGGAATAAGGGCGACACGGAAATGTT
GAATACTCATACTCTTCCTTTTTCAATATTATTGAAGCATTTATCAGGGTTATTGTCTCATGAGCGGATA
CATATTTGAATGTATTTAGAAAAATAAACAAATAGGGGTTCCGCGCACATTTCCCCGAAAAGTGCCACCT
GACGTCTAAGAAACCATTATTATCATGACATTAACCTATAAAAATAGGCGTATCACGAGGCCCTTTCGTC
TTCAAGAATTCTGGCGAATCCTCTGA
