Features (pLannotate 1.2.2; 9 found; start..end, strand, type, name):
    303..325     +  RBS            RBS: efficient ribosome binding site from bacteriophage T7 gene 10 (Olins and Rangwala, 1989)
    344..360     +  CDS            capTEV™ (fragment): composite tag for in vivo biotinylation, TEV protease cleavage, and 6xHis tagging
    371..388     +  CDS            thrombin site: thrombin recognition and cleavage site
    392..1540    +  CDS            adhB: ADH2_ZYMMO - Experimental evidence at protein level: Swiss-Prot protein existence level 1. From Zymomonas mobilis subsp. mobilis (strain ATCC 31821 / ZM4 / CP4).
   1580..1711    +  CDS            TcR (fragment): tetracycline efflux protein; tet; confers resistance to tetracycline
   1891..2479    -  rep_origin     ori: high-copy-number ColE1/pMB1/pBR322/pUC origin of replication
   2650..3510    -  CDS            AmpR: β-lactamase; bla; confers resistance to ampicillin, carbenicillin, and related antibiotics
   3511..3615    -  promoter       AmpR promoter: bla
   3717..274     +  CDS            O (fragment) (across the origin): VRPO_LAMBD - Protein inferred from homology: Swiss-Prot protein existence level 3. Necessary for the bidirectional replication of DNA. It interacts with the ori (origin of replication) region of the genome during the initiation of replication. From Escherichia phage lambda (Bacteriophage lambda).
>Addgene plasmid #92230 | pBEST-p70a-UTR1-NTerm 6xHis-zmADH V86TAG-T500 | addgene full sequence | sequence record 181882 | Addgene NGS Result
CCAGCCAGAAAACGACCTTTCTGTGGTGAAACCGGATGCTGCAATTCAGAGCGCCAGCAAGTGGGGGACA
GCAGAAGACCTGACCGCCGCAGAGTGGATGTTTGACATGGTGAAGACTATCGCACCATCAGCCAGAAAAC
CGAATTTTGCTGGGTGGGCTAACGATATCCGCCTGATGCGTGAACGTGACGGACGTAACCACCGCGACAT
GTGTGTGCTGTTCCGCTGGGCATGCTGAGCTAACACCGTGCGTGTTGACAATTTTACCTCTGGCGGTGAT
AATGGTTGCAGCTAGCAATAATTTTGTTTAACTTTAAGAAGGAGATATACCATGGGCAGCAGCCATCATC
ATCATCATCACAGCAGCGGCCTGGTGCCGCGCGGCAGCCATATGGCTTCTTCAACTTTTTATATTCCTTT
CGTCAACGAAATGGGCGAAGGTTCGCTTGAAAAAGCAATCAAGGATCTTAACGGCAGCGGCTTTAAAAAT
GCCCTGATCGTTTCTGATGCTTTCATGAACAAATCCGGTGTTGTGAAGCAGGTTGCTGACCTGTTGAAAA
CACAGGGTATTAATTCTGCTGTTTATGATGGCTAGATGCCGAACCCGACTGTTACCGCAGTTCTGGAAGG
CCTTAAGATCCTGAAGGATAACAATTCAGACTTCGTCATCTCCCTCGGTGGTGGTTCTCCCCATGACTGC
GCCAAAGCCATCGCTCTGGTCGCAACCAATGGTGGTGAAGTCAAAGACTACGAAGGTATCGACAAATCTA
AGAAACCTGCCCTGCCTTTGATGTCAATCAACACGACGGCTGGTACGGCTTCTGAAATGACGCGTTTCTG
CATCATCACTGATGAAGTCCGTCACGTTAAGATGGCCATTGTTGACCGTCACGTTACCCCGATGGTTTCC
GTCAACGATCCTCTGTTGATGGTTGGTATGCCAAAAGGCCTGACCGCCGCCACCGGTATGGATGCTCTGA
CCCACGCATTTGAAGCTTATTCTTCAACGGCAGCTACTCCGATCACCGATGCTTGCGCTTTGAAAGCAGC
TTCCATGATCGCTAAGAATCTGAAGACCGCTTGCGACAACGGTAAGGATATGCCAGCTCGTGAAGCTATG
GCTTATGCCCAATTCCTCGCTGGTATGGCCTTCAACAACGCTTCGCTTGGTTATGTCCATGCTATGGCTC
ACCAGTTGGGCGGTTACTACAACCTGCCGCATGGTGTCTGCAACGCTGTTCTGCTTCCGCATGTTCTGGC
TTATAACGCCTCTGTCGTTGCTGGTCGTCTGAAAGACGTTGGTGTTGCTATGGGTCTCGATATCGCCAAT
CTCGGCGATAAAGAAGGCGCAGAAGCCACCATTCAGGCTGTTCGCGATCTGGCTGCTTCCATTGGTATTC
CAGCAAATCTGACCGAGCTGGGTGCTAAGAAAGAAGATGTGCCGCTTCTTGCTGACCACGCTCTGAAAGA
TGCTTGTGCTCTGACCAACCCGCGTCAGGGTGATCAGAAAGAAGTTGAAGAACTCTTCCTGAGCGCTTTC
TAACTCGAGCAAAGCCCGCCGAAAGGCGGGCTTTTCTGTGTCGACCGATGCCCTTGAGAGCCTTCAACCC
AGTCAGCTCCTTCCGGTGGGCGCGGGGCATGACTATCGTCGCCGCACTTATGACTGTCTTCTTTATCATG
CAACTCGTAGGACAGGTGCCGGCAGCGCTCTTCCGCTTCCTCGCTCACTGACTCGCTGCGCTCGGTCGTT
CGGCTGCGGCGAGCGGTATCAGCTCACTCAAAGGCGGTAATACGGTTATCCACAGAATCAGGGGATAACG
CAGGAAAGAACATGTGAGCAAAAGGCCAGCAAAAGGCCAGGAACCGTAAAAAGGCCGCGTTGCTGGCGTT
TTTCCATAGGCTCCGCCCCCCTGACGAGCATCACAAAAATCGACGCTCAAGTCAGAGGTGGCGAAACCCG
ACAGGACTATAAAGATACCAGGCGTTTCCCCCTGGAAGCTCCCTCGTGCGCTCTCCTGTTCCGACCCTGC
CGCTTACCGGATACCTGTCCGCCTTTCTCCCTTCGGGAAGCGTGGCGCTTTCTCATAGCTCACGCTGTAG
GTATCTCAGTTCGGTGTAGGTCGTTCGCTCCAAGCTGGGCTGTGTGCACGAACCCCCCGTTCAGCCCGAC
CGCTGCGCCTTATCCGGTAACTATCGTCTTGAGTCCAACCCGGTAAGACACGACTTATCGCCACTGGCAG
CAGCCACTGGTAACAGGATTAGCAGAGCGAGGTATGTAGGCGGTGCTACAGAGTTCTTGAAGTGGTGGCC
TAACTACGGCTACACTAGAAGAACAGTATTTGGTATCTGCGCTCTGCTGAAGCCAGTTACCTTCGGAAAA
AGAGTTGGTAGCTCTTGATCCGGCAAACAAACCACCGCTGGTAGCGGTGGTTTTTTTGTTTGCAAGCAGC
AGATTACGCGCAGAAAAAAAGGATCTCAAGAAGATCCTTTGATCTTTTCTACGGGGTCTGACGCTCAGTG
GAACGAAAACTCACGTTAAGGGATTTTGGTCATGAGATTATCAAAAAGGATCTTCACCTAGATCCTTTTA
AATTAAAAATGAAGTTTTAAATCAATCTAAAGTATATATGAGTAAACTTGGTCTGACAGTTACCAATGCT
TAATCAGTGAGGCACCTATCTCAGCGATCTGTCTATTTCGTTCATCCATAGTTGCCTGACTCCCCGTCGT
GTAGATAACTACGATACGGGAGGGCTTACCATCTGGCCCCAGTGCTGCAATGATACCGCGAGACCCACGC
TCACCGGCTCCAGATTTATCAGCAATAAACCAGCCAGCCGGAAGGGCCGAGCGCAGAAGTGGTCCTGCAA
CTTTATCCGCCTCCATCCAGTCTATTAATTGTTGCCGGGAAGCTAGAGTAAGTAGTTCGCCAGTTAATAG
TTTGCGCAACGTTGTTGCCATTGCTACAGGCATCGTGGTGTCACGCTCGTCGTTTGGTATGGCTTCATTC
AGCTCCGGTTCCCAACGATCAAGGCGAGTTACATGATCCCCCATGTTGTGCAAAAAAGCGGTTAGCTCCT
TCGGTCCTCCGATCGTTGTCAGAAGTAAGTTGGCCGCAGTGTTATCACTCATGGTTATGGCAGCACTGCA
TAATTCTCTTACTGTCATGCCATCCGTAAGATGCTTTTCTGTGACTGGTGAGTACTCAACCAAGTCATTC
TGAGAATAGTGTATGCGGCGACCGAGTTGCTCTTGCCCGGCGTCAACACGGGATAATACCGCGCCACATA
GCAGAACTTTAAAAGTGCTCATCATTGGAAAACGTTCTTCGGGGCGAAAACTCTCAAGGATCTTACCGCT
GTTGAGATCCAGTTCGATGTAACCCACTCGTGCACCCAACTGATCTTCAGCATCTTTTACTTTCACCAGC
GTTTCTGGGTGAGCAAAAACAGGAAGGCAAAATGCCGCAAAAAAGGGAATAAGGGCGACACGGAAATGTT
GAATACTCATACTCTTCCTTTTTCAATATTATTGAAGCATTTATCAGGGTTATTGTCTCATGAGCGGATA
CATATTTGAATGTATTTAGAAAAATAAACAAATAGGGGTTCCGCGCACATTTCCCCGAAAAGTGCCACCT
GACGTCTAAGAAACCATTATTATCATGACATTAACCTATAAAAATAGGCGTATCACGAGGCCCTTTCGTC
TTCAAGAATTCTGGCGAATCCTCTGA
